Addgene plasmid #125125: pcDNA-FLAG-MYO1D
Purpose: Expresses human FLAG-MYO1D
Depositing lab: Bruce Beutler. Depositing organization: University of Texas Southwestern Medical Center. Publication: The class I myosin MYO1D binds to lipid and protects against colitis. McAlpine W, Wang KW, Choi JH, San Miguel M, McAlpine SG, Russell J, Ludwig S, Li X, Tang M, Zhan X, Choi M, Wang T, Bu CH, Murray AR, Moresco EMY, Turer EE, Beutler B. Dis Model Mech. 2018 Sep 27;11(9). pii: 11/9/dmm035923. doi: 10.1242/dmm.035923. PubMed 30279225.
Backbone
  Vector backbone: pcDNA6
  Backbone size w/o insert (bp): 5090
  Total vector size (bp): 8096
  Modifications to backbone: FLAG
  Vector type: Mammalian Expression
Growth in bacteria
  Bacterial resistance: Ampicillin, 100 μg/mL
  Growth temperature: 37°C
  Growth strain: DH5alpha
  Copy number: High Copy
Gene/Insert
  Gene/Insert name: MYO1D
  Species: H. sapiens (human)
  Insert size (bp): 3018
  GenBank ID: NM_015194.3
  Entrez Gene: MYO1D (a.k.a. PPP1R108, myr4)
  Promoter: CMV
  Tag / fusion protein: FLAG (N terminal on backbone)
  Cloning method: Ligation Independent Cloning
  Sequencing primers: 5′ cgcaaatgggcggtaggcgtg
Resource information
  A portion of this plasmid was derived from a plasmid made by: Origene
Terms and licenses: Academic/Nonprofit Terms; Industry Terms: Not Available to Industry
How to cite: pcDNA-FLAG-MYO1D was a gift from Bruce Beutler (Addgene plasmid # 125125 ; http://n2t.net/addgene:125125 ; RRID:Addgene_125125)
