[The description below was written by a language model from this plasmid's Addgene catalogue record and pLannotate feature annotations shown in this document.]
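Description:
pcDNA-FLAG-MYO1D is a mammalian expression plasmid of about 8.1 kb built on a pcDNA6 backbone that has been modified to supply an N-terminal FLAG epitope. It is propagated in E. coli through a high-copy ColE1/pUC-type origin and selected with ampicillin via the β-lactamase (AmpR) gene. An f1 phage origin is also present, a standard backbone element that permits single-stranded DNA production.

The payload is the roughly 3.0 kb human MYO1D coding sequence, which encodes an unconventional class I myosin that acts as an actin-based motor with ATPase activity. It was inserted by ligation-independent cloning, and part of the plasmid derives from a commercial clone. Transcription is driven by the human cytomegalovirus immediate-early enhancer and promoter and terminated by the bovine growth hormone polyadenylation signal. A T7 promoter lies between the CMV promoter and the coding region and could be used for in vitro transcription or as a priming site. The short element annotated as a 3xFLAG fragment just upstream of MYO1D is consistent in size with a single FLAG tag fused to the N terminus, allowing detection or immunoprecipitation of the protein with anti-FLAG antibodies. A second cassette places the blasticidin S deaminase gene under tandem SV40 early and bacterial EM7 promoters, followed by an SV40 poly(A) signal, so transfected mammalian cells can be selected with blasticidin. The brief hits to HIV-1 LTR, bleomycin-resistance genes, lacI and an extra SV40 promoter are small fragments, most likely annotation artefacts or backbone remnants rather than functional parts. The stated purpose is expression of FLAG-tagged human MYO1D, and the associated study concerns MYO1D lipid binding and its protective role against colitis.
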