Features (pLannotate 1.2.2; 23 found; start..end, strand, type, name):
      1..380     +  enhancer       CMV enhancer: human cytomegalovirus immediate early enhancer
    381..584     +  promoter       CMV promoter: human cytomegalovirus (CMV) immediate early promoter
    580..613     +  LTR            5' LTR (truncated) (fragment): truncated 5' long terminal repeat (LTR) from HIV-1
    629..647     +  promoter       T7 promoter: promoter for bacteriophage T7 RNA polymerase
    695..715     +  CDS            3xFLAG (fragment): three tandem FLAG® epitope tags
    738..3752    +  CDS            MYO1D: MYO1D_HUMAN - Also known as KIAA0727. Experimental evidence at protein level: Swiss-Prot protein existence level 1. Unconventional myosin that functions as actin-based motor protein with ATPase activity (By similarity). Plays a role in endosomal protein trafficking, and especially in the transfer of cargo proteins from early to recycling endosomes (By similarity). Required for normal planar cell polarity in ciliated tracheal cells, for normal rotational polarity of cilia, and for coordinated, unidirectional ciliary movement in the trachea. Required for normal, polarized cilia organization in b
   3824..4048    +  polyA_signal   bGH poly(A) signal: bovine growth hormone polyadenylation signal
   4052..4073    +  promoter       SV40 promoter (fragment): SV40 enhancer and early promoter
   4094..4522    +  rep_origin     f1 ori (sequence partly withheld): f1 bacteriophage origin of replication; arrow indicates direction of (+) strand synthesis
   4536..4865    +  promoter       SV40 promoter: SV40 enhancer and early promoter
   4913..4960    +  promoter       EM7 promoter: synthetic bacterial promoter&nbsp
   4979..5377    +  CDS            BSD: blasticidin S deaminase; Aspergillus terreus BSD; confers resistance to blasticidin
   5378..5405    +  CDS            BleoR (fragment): antibiotic-binding protein; Sh ble from Streptoalloteichus hindustanus; confers resistance to bleomycin, phleomycin, and Zeocin™
   5415..5540    +  CDS            ble (fragment): BLE_KLEPN - Experimental evidence at protein level: Swiss-Prot protein existence level 1. Binding protein with a strong affinity to the bleomycin family of antibiotics. Binds to CL990; an antimitotic-antibiotic compound. From Klebsiella pneumoniae.
   5535..5656    +  polyA_signal   SV40 poly(A) signal: SV40 polyadenylation signal
   5729..5745    -  protein_bind   lac operator: The lac repressor binds to the lac operator to inhibit transcription in E. coli. This inhibition can be relieved by adding lactose or isopropyl-β-D-thiogalactopyranoside (IPTG). lac repressor encoded by lacI
   5753..5783    -  promoter       lac promoter: promoter for the E. coli lac operon
   5798..5819    -  protein_bind   CAP binding site: CAP binding activates transcription in the presence of cAMP. E. coli catabolite activator protein
   5832..5924    -  CDS            lacI (fragment): lac repressor; lacI; The lac repressor binds to the lac operator to inhibit transcription in E. coli. This inhibition can be relieved by adding lactose or isopropyl-β-D-thiogalactopyranoside (IPTG).
   6107..6695    -  rep_origin     ori: high-copy-number ColE1/pMB1/pBR322/pUC origin of replication
   6866..7726    -  CDS            AmpR: β-lactamase; bla; confers resistance to ampicillin, carbenicillin, and related antibiotics
   7727..7831    -  promoter       AmpR promoter: bla
   7890..7942    -  misc_feature   bom (fragment): basis of mobility region from pBR322
>Addgene plasmid #125125 | pcDNA-FLAG-MYO1D | addgene full sequence | sequence record 245057 | Addgene NGS Result
GACATTGATTATTGACTAGTTATTAATAGTAATCAATTACGGGGTCATTAGTTCATAGCCCATATATGGA
GTTCCGCGTTACATAACTTACGGTAAATGGCCCGCCTGGCTGACCGCCCAACGACCCCCGCCCATTGACG
TCAATAATGACGTATGTTCCCATAGTAACGCCAATAGGGACTTTCCATTGACGTCAATGGGTGGAGTATT
TACGGTAAACTGCCCACTTGGCAGTACATCAAGTGTATCATATGCCAAGTACGCCCCCTATTGACGTCAA
TGACGGTAAATGGCCCGCCTGGCATTATGCCCAGTACATGACCTTATGGGACTTTCCTACTTGGCAGTAC
ATCTACGTATTAGTCATCGCTATTACCATGGTGATGCGGTTTTGGCAGTACATCAATGGGCGTGGATAGC
GGTTTGACTCACGGGGATTTCCAAGTCTCCACCCCATTGACGTCAATGGGAGTTTGTTTTGGCACCAAAA
TCAACGGGACTTTCCAAAATGTCGTAACAACTCCGCCCCATTGACGCAAATGGGCGGTAGGCGTGTACGG
TGGGAGGTCTATATAAGCAGAGCTCTCTGGCTAACTAGAGAACCCACTGCTTACTGGCTTATCGAAATTA
ATACGACTCACTATAGGGAGACCCAAGCTGGCTAGTTAGAGCTCCTTAAGGTTAACGCCACCATGGACTA
CAAAGACGATGACGACAAGTCTAGAGAATTCGGATCCGCGGAGCAGGAGAGCCTGGAATTCGGCAAGGCA
GACTTCGTGCTGATGGACACCGTCTCCATGCCCGAGTTCATGGCCAACCTCAGGCTCAGATTTGAAAAAG
GGCGCATCTATACGTTCATTGGAGAAGTCGTCGTTTCTGTGAACCCTTACAAGTTGTTGAACATCTATGG
AAGAGACACAATTGAGCAGTATAAAGGCCGTGAGCTGTATGAGAGACCGCCTCACCTTTTTGCTATTGCG
GATGCTGCTTACAAGGCTATGAAGAGGCGATCAAAAGACACTTGTATTGTGATATCAGGGGAAAGTGGAG
CTGGTAAAACGGAAGCCAGTAAGTACATTATGCAGTATATTGCGGCCATCACCAACCCCAGTCAGAGAGC
AGAGGTTGAAAGAGTGAAGAATATGTTGCTTAAGTCCAACTGTGTTTTGGAAGCTTTTGGAAATGCCAAA
ACCAACCGTAATGACAACTCAAGCAGGTTTGGAAAATACATGGATATCAACTTTGACTTCAAGGGTGACC
CTATTGGTGGGCATATCAATAACTACTTACTAGAAAAGTCTCGAGTGATTGTGCAACAGCCAGGAGAAAG
AAGCTTTCATTCTTTCTATCAGCTACTCCAAGGAGGTTCAGAACAAATGCTACGCTCTCTACATCTCCAG
AAATCCCTTTCATCCTACAACTATATTCATGTGGGAGCTCAATTAAAGTCTTCTATCAATGATGCTGCCG
AATTCAGAGTTGTTGCTGATGCCATGAAAGTCATTGGCTTCAAACCTGAGGAGATCCAAACAGTGTATAA
GATTTTGGCTGCTATTCTGCACTTGGGAAATTTAAAATTTGTAGTAGATGGTGACACGCCTCTTATTGAG
AATGGCAAAGTAGTATCTATCATAGCAGAATTGCTCTCTACTAAGACAGATATGGTTGAGAAAGCCCTTC
TTTACCGGACTGTGGCCACAGGCCGTGACATCATTGACAAGCAGCACACAGAACAAGAGGCCAGCTACGG
CAGAGACGCCTTTGCCAAGGCAATATATGAGCGCCTTTTTTGTTGGATCGTTACTCGCATCAATGATATT
ATTGAGGTCAAGAACTATGACACCACAATCCATGGGAAAAACACTGTTATTGGTGTCTTGGATATCTATG
GCTTTGAAATCTTCGACAACAACAGTTTTGAACAATTCTGTATCAATTACTGCAATGAGAAACTGCAGCA
GCTATTTATTCAGCTGGTTCTGAAGCAAGAACAAGAGGAATACCAGCGGGAAGGGATCCCCTGGAAACAT
ATTGACTACTTCAACAATCAGATCATTGTTGACCTCGTGGAGCAACAGCACAAAGGGATCATTGCAATCC
TTGATGATGCTTGCATGAATGTCGGCAAAGTCACCGATGAAATGTTTCTTGAAGCACTTAACAGTAAATT
GGGCAAACACGCCCATTTTTCCAGCCGAAAGCTCTGTGCCTCAGACAAAATTCTGGAGTTTGATCGAGAT
TTTCGAATTCGACATTATGCAGGCGATGTAGTCTATTCTGTCATTGGTTTTATTGACAAAAATAAAGATA
CTTTATTTCAAGATTTCAAGCGCCTTATGTATAACAGTTCAAATCCTGTGCTCAAGAATATGTGGCCTGA
AGGCAAACTGAGCATTACAGAGGTGACCAAGCGACCTCTGACTGCTGCTACCTTGTTTAAGAATTCTATG
ATTGCTCTAGTAGACAACCTTGCATCAAAGGAACCATATTACGTTCGTTGCATCAAACCCAATGACAAGA
AATCTCCACAGATATTTGATGATGAACGCTGCCGGCACCAAGTAGAATATCTTGGACTACTGGAAAATGT
GAGAGTGCGTCGGGCAGGATTTGCCTTCCGCCAGACATACGAGAAGTTTCTTCACAGGTATAAGATGATC
TCTGAATTCACCTGGCCCAACCATGACCTTCCTTCAGACAAAGAGGCTGTCAAGAAACTAATTGAACGGT
GTGGTTTTCAGGATGATGTAGCTTATGGGAAGACCAAAATTTTCATTCGAACACCCCGAACATTGTTTAC
CTTGGAAGAACTCCGTGCCCAGATGCTCATAAGGATTGTCCTCTTTCTACAAAAGGTGTGGCGGGGCACC
CTGGCCCGCATGCGGTACAAAAGAACCAAGGCAGCTCTGACAATAATCAGGTACTACCGGCGCTACAAAG
TGAAGTCGTACATCCACGAGGTGGCCAGACGCTTCCATGGCGTCAAGACCATGCGAGACTACGGGAAGCA
CGTGAAGTGGCCAAGCCCTCCTAAAGTTCTTCGCCGTTTTGAGGAGGCCCTGCAGACGATTTTCAATAGA
TGGAGAGCATCCCAGCTCATCAAGAGCATTCCGGCCTCAGACCTGCCCCAGGTCAGGGCAAAGGTTGCAG
CCGTGGAAATGTTGAAGGGTCAAAGGGCTGACCTCGGGCTCCAGAGGGCCTGGGAGGGCAACTATCTTGC
TTCAAAGCCAGATACACCTCAGACCTCAGGCACTTTTGTCCCTGTTGCTAATGAATTGAAACGGAAGGAC
AAATACATGAATGTCCTCTTTTCCTGTCACGTCCGTAAGGTAAATCGATTTAGTAAGGTGGAAGACAGAG
CAATTTTTGTCACTGACCGTCACCTGTATAAAATGGATCCCACTAAACAGTACAAGGTGATGAAGACTAT
CCCTCTATACAATTTGACTGGTCTGAGTGTCTCCAATGGAAAGGACCAACTTGTAGTGTTCCATACGAAA
GACAACAAAGACCTCATTGTCTGCCTCTTCAGCAAACAGCCAACCCATGAGAGTCGAATTGGAGAACTTG
TTGGAGTGCTGGTGAATCATTTCAAGAGTGAGAAGCGCCACCTTCAAGTGAACGTCACCAACCCAGTACA
GTGCAGCCTGCACGGGAAGAAGTGCACCGTCTCCGTGGAGACGCGGCTCAACCAGCCCCAGCCCGACTTC
ACCAAGAATCGCTCGGGCTTCATCCTCAGCGTGCCCGGGAACTGACTCGAGCCATGGAAGCTTGATATCT
AACTGACTGAACCGGTGGTACCAAACCCGCTGATCAGCCTCGACTGTGCCTTCTAGTTGCCAGCCATCTG
TTGTTTGCCCCTCCCCCGTGCCTTCCTTGACCCTGGAAGGTGCCACTCCCACTGTCCTTTCCTAATAAAA
TGAGGAAATTGCATCGCATTGTCTGAGTAGGTGTCATTCTATTCTGGGGGGTGGGGTGGGGCAGGACAGC
AAGGGGGAGGATTGGGAAGACAATAGCAGGCATGCTGGGGATGCGGTGGGCTCTATGGCTTCTGAGGCGG
AAAGAACCAGCTGGGGCTCTAGGGGGTATCCCC
[124 nt withheld, positions 4094-4217]
C
[91 nt withheld, positions 4219-4309]
A
[49 nt withheld, positions 4311-4359]
CCTTTGACGTTGGAGTCCACGTTCTTT
[37 nt withheld, positions 4387-4423]
ACCCTATCTCGGTCTATTCTTTTGATTTATAAGGGATTTTGCCGATTTCGGCCTATTGGTTAAAAAATGA
GCTGATTTAACAAAAATTTAACGCGAATTAATTCTGTGGAATGTGTGTCAGTTAGGGTGTGGAAAGTCCC
CAGGCTCCCCAGCAGGCAGAAGTATGCAAAGCATGCATCTCAATTAGTCAGCAACCAGGTGTGGAAAGTC
CCCAGGCTCCCCAGCAGGCAGAAGTATGCAAAGCATGCATCTCAATTAGTCAGCAACCATAGTCCCGCCC
CTAACTCCGCCCATCCCGCCCCTAACTCCGCCCAGTTCCGCCCATTCTCCGCCCCATGGCTGACTAATTT
TTTTTATTTATGCAGAGGCCGAGGCCGCCTCTGCCTCTGAGCTATTCCAGAAGTAGTGAGGAGGCTTTTT
TGGAGGCCTAGGCTTTTGCAAAAAGCTCCCGGGAGCTTGTATATCCATTTTCGGATCTGATCAGCACGTG
TTGACAATTAATCATCGGCATAGTATATCGGCATAGTATAATACGACAAGGTGAGGAACTAAACCATGGC
CAAGCCTTTGTCTCAAGAAGAATCCACCCTCATTGAAAGAGCAACGGCTACAATCAACAGCATCCCCATC
TCTGAAGACTACAGCGTCGCCAGCGCAGCTCTCTCTAGCGACGGCCGCATCTTCACTGGTGTCAATGTAT
ATCATTTTACTGGGGGACCTTGTGCAGAACTCGTGGTGCTGGGCACTGCTGCTGCTGCGGCAGCTGGCAA
CCTGACTTGTATCGTCGCGATCGGAAATGAGAACAGGGGCATCTTGAGCCCCTGCGGACGGTGCCGACAG
GTGCTTCTCGATCTGCATCCTGGGATCAAAGCCATAGTGAAGGACAGTGATGGACAGCCGACGGCAGTTG
GGATTCGTGAATTGCTGCCCTCTGGTTATGTGTGGGAGGGCTAAGCACTTCGTGGCCGAGGAGCAGGACT
GACACGTGCTACGAGATTTCGATTCCACCGCCGCCTTCTATGAAAGGTTGGGCTTCGGAATCGTTTTCCG
GGACGCCGGCTGGATGATCCTCCAGCGCGGGGATCTCATGCTGGAGTTCTTCGCCCACCCCAACTTGTTT
ATTGCAGCTTATAATGGTTACAAATAAAGCAATAGCATCACAAATTTCACAAATAAAGCATTTTTTTCAC
TGCATTCTAGTTGTGGTTTGTCCAAACTCATCAATGTATCTTATCATGTCTGTATACCGTCGACCTCTAG
CTAGAGCTTGGCGTAATCATGGTCATAGCTGTTTCCTGTGTGAAATTGTTATCCGCTCACAATTCCACAC
AACATACGAGCCGGAAGCATAAAGTGTAAAGCCTGGGGTGCCTAATGAGTGAGCTAACTCACATTAATTG
CGTTGCGCTCACTGCCCGCTTTCCAGTCGGGAAACCTGTCGTGCCAGCTGCATTAATGAATCGGCCAACG
CGCGGGGAGAGGCGGTTTGCGTATTGGGCGCTCTTCCGCTTCCTCGCTCACTGACTCGCTGCGCTCGGTC
GTTCGGCTGCGGCGAGCGGTATCAGCTCACTCAAAGGCGGTAATACGGTTATCCACAGAATCAGGGGATA
ACGCAGGAAAGAACATGTGAGCAAAAGGCCAGCAAAAGGCCAGGAACCGTAAAAAGGCCGCGTTGCTGGC
GTTTTTCCATAGGCTCCGCCCCCCTGACGAGCATCACAAAAATCGACGCTCAAGTCAGAGGTGGCGAAAC
CCGACAGGACTATAAAGATACCAGGCGTTTCCCCCTGGAAGCTCCCTCGTGCGCTCTCCTGTTCCGACCC
TGCCGCTTACCGGATACCTGTCCGCCTTTCTCCCTTCGGGAAGCGTGGCGCTTTCTCATAGCTCACGCTG
TAGGTATCTCAGTTCGGTGTAGGTCGTTCGCTCCAAGCTGGGCTGTGTGCACGAACCCCCCGTTCAGCCC
GACCGCTGCGCCTTATCCGGTAACTATCGTCTTGAGTCCAACCCGGTAAGACACGACTTATCGCCACTGG
CAGCAGCCACTGGTAACAGGATTAGCAGAGCGAGGTATGTAGGCGGTGCTACAGAGTTCTTGAAGTGGTG
GCCTAACTACGGCTACACTAGAAGAACAGTATTTGGTATCTGCGCTCTGCTGAAGCCAGTTACCTTCGGA
AAAAGAGTTGGTAGCTCTTGATCCGGCAAACAAACCACCGCTGGTAGCGGTGGTTTTTTTGTTTGCAAGC
AGCAGATTACGCGCAGAAAAAAAGGATCTCAAGAAGATCCTTTGATCTTTTCTACGGGGTCTGACGCTCA
GTGGAACGAAAACTCACGTTAAGGGATTTTGGTCATGAGATTATCAAAAAGGATCTTCACCTAGATCCTT
TTAAATTAAAAATGAAGTTTTAAATCAATCTAAAGTATATATGAGTAAACTTGGTCTGACAGTTACCAAT
GCTTAATCAGTGAGGCACCTATCTCAGCGATCTGTCTATTTCGTTCATCCATAGTTGCCTGACTCCCCGT
CGTGTAGATAACTACGATACGGGAGGGCTTACCATCTGGCCCCAGTGCTGCAATGATACCGCGAGACCCA
CGCTCACCGGCTCCAGATTTATCAGCAATAAACCAGCCAGCCGGAAGGGCCGAGCGCAGAAGTGGTCCTG
CAACTTTATCCGCCTCCATCCAGTCTATTAATTGTTGCCGGGAAGCTAGAGTAAGTAGTTCGCCAGTTAA
TAGTTTGCGCAACGTTGTTGCCATTGCTACAGGCATCGTGGTGTCACGCTCGTCGTTTGGTATGGCTTCA
TTCAGCTCCGGTTCCCAACGATCAAGGCGAGTTACATGATCCCCCATGTTGTGCAAAAAAGCGGTTAGCT
CCTTCGGTCCTCCGATCGTTGTCAGAAGTAAGTTGGCCGCAGTGTTATCACTCATGGTTATGGCAGCACT
GCATAATTCTCTTACTGTCATGCCATCCGTAAGATGCTTTTCTGTGACTGGTGAGTACTCAACCAAGTCA
TTCTGAGAATAGTGTATGCGGCGACCGAGTTGCTCTTGCCCGGCGTCAATACGGGATAATACCGCGCCAC
ATAGCAGAACTTTAAAAGTGCTCATCATTGGAAAACGTTCTTCGGGGCGAAAACTCTCAAGGATCTTACC
GCTGTTGAGATCCAGTTCGATGTAACCCACTCGTGCACCCAACTGATCTTCAGCATCTTTTACTTTCACC
AGCGTTTCTGGGTGAGCAAAAACAGGAAGGCAAAATGCCGCAAAAAAGGGAATAAGGGCGACACGGAAAT
GTTGAATACTCATACTCTTCCTTTTTCAATATTATTGAAGCATTTATCAGGGTTATTGTCTCATGAGCGG
ATACATATTTGAATGTATTTAGAAAAATAAACAAATAGGGGTTCCGCGCACATTTCCCCGAAAAGTGCCA
CCTGACGTCGACGGATCGGGAGATCTCCCGATCCCCTATGGTGCACTCTCAGTACAATCTGCTCTGATGC
CGCATAGTTAAGCCAGTATCTGCTCCCTGCTTGTGTGTTGGAGGTCGCTGAGTAGTGCGCGAGCAAAATT
TAAGCTACAACAAGGCAAGGCTTGACCGACAATTGCATGAAGAATCTGCTTAGGGTTAGGCGTTTTGCGC
TGCTTCGCGATGTACGGGCCAGATATACGCGTT
