>Addgene plasmid #125125 | pcDNA-FLAG-MYO1D | depositor partial sequence | sequence record 239541 | 5' region using T7 primer
GAGCTCTCTGGCTAACTAGAGAACCCACTGCTTACTGGCTTATCGAAATTAATACGACTCACTATAGGGA
GACCCAAGCTGGCTAGTTAGAGCTCCTTAAGGTTAACGCCACCATGGACTACAAAGACGATGACGACAAG
TCTAGAGAATTCGGATCCGCGGAGCAGGAGAGCCTGGAATTCGGCAAGGCAGACTTCGTGCTGATGGACA
CCGTCTCCATGCCCGAGTTCATGGCCAACCTCAGGCTCAGATTTGAAAAAGGGCGCATCTATACGTTCAT
TGGAGAAGTCGTCGTTTCTGTGAACCCTTACAAGTTGTTGAACATCTATGGAAGAGACACAATTGAGCAG
TATAAAGGCCGTGAGCTGTATGAGAGACCGCCTCACCTTTTTGCTATTGCGGATGCTGCTTACAAGGCTA
TGAAGAGGCGATCAAAAGACACTTGTATTGTGATATCAGGGGAAAGTGGAGCTGGTAAAACGGAAGCCAG
TAAGTACATT
