>Addgene plasmid #125125 | pcDNA-FLAG-MYO1D | depositor partial sequence | sequence record 239542 | 3' region using BGH primer
CAGTTAGATATCAAGCTTCCATGGCTCGAGTCAGTTCCCGGGCACGCTGAGGATGAAGCCCGAGCGATTC
TTGGTGAAGTCGGGCTGGGGCTGGTTGAGCCGCGTCTCCACGGAGACGGTGCACTTCTTCCCGTGCAGGC
TGCACTGTACTGGGTTGGTGACGTTCACTTGAAGGTGGCGCTTCTCACTCTTGAAATGATTCACCAGCAC
TCCAACAAGTTCTCCAATTCGACTCTCATGGGTTGGCTGTTTGCTGAAGAGGCAGACAATGAGGTCTTTG
TTGTCTTTCGTATGGAACACTACAAGTTGGTCCTTTCCATTGGAGACACTCAGACCAGTCAAATTGTATA
GAGGGATAGTCTTCATCACCTTGTACTGTTTAGTGGGATCCATTTTATACAGGTGACGGTCAGTGACAAA
AATTGCTCTGTCTTCCACCTTACTAAATCGATTTACCTTACGGACGTGACAGGAAAAGAGGACATTCATG
TATTTGTCCT
